Addgene plasmid #70546: R777-E262 Hs.RASSF5-nostop
Purpose: Gateway ORF clone of human RASSF5 [NM_182665.3] without stop codon (for C-terminal fusions)
Depositing lab: Dominic Esposito. Depositing organization: National Cancer Institute (NCI).
Backbone
  Vector backbone: pDonor-255
  Backbone size w/o insert (bp): 2693
  Vector type: Gateway Entry Clone
Growth in bacteria
  Bacterial resistance: Spectinomycin, 50 μg/mL
  Growth temperature: 37°C
  Growth strain: DH10B
  Copy number: High Copy
Gene/Insert
  Gene/Insert name: RASSF5
  Species: H. sapiens (human)
  Insert size (bp): 795
  GenBank ID: NM_182665.3
  Entrez Gene: RASSF5 (a.k.a. Maxp1, NORE1, NORE1A, NORE1B, RAPL, RASSF3)
  Cloning method: Gateway Cloning
  Sequencing primers: 5′ M13F 23-mer (5'-CCCAGTCACGACGTTGTAAAACG); 3′ attLR 23-mer (5'-TAACATCAGAGATTTTGAGACAC)
Terms and licenses: Academic/Nonprofit Terms; Industry Terms: Not Available to Industry
How to cite: R777-E262 Hs.RASSF5-nostop was a gift from Dominic Esposito (Addgene plasmid # 70546 ; http://n2t.net/addgene:70546 ; RRID:Addgene_70546)
