[The description below was written by a language model from this plasmid's Addgene catalogue record and pLannotate feature annotations shown in this document.]
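Description:
R777-E262 Hs.RASSF5-nostop is a Gateway entry clone built on the pDonor-255 backbone (about 2.7 kb without insert; the full sequence record is about 3.5 kb). It carries the 795 bp open reading frame of human RASSF5, corresponding to transcript NM_182665.3. It is a bacterial propagation and shuttle plasmid rather than an expression vector, and the annotated features include no promoter positioned to drive the insert. Replication relies on a high-copy ColE1/pUC-type origin. Selection is by spectinomycin through an aadA (SmR) aminoglycoside adenylyltransferase gene, which lies downstream of a fragment of a class 1 integron Pc promoter and a short remnant of a gentamicin resistance gene. Small lacZα and lacI fragments appear to be backbone remnants with no functional role. The rrnB T1 and T2 terminators lie upstream of the cloning region, where such elements typically insulate an insert from read-through transcription.

The RASSF5 coding sequence sits between two attL recombination sites. The automated annotation labels the upstream site attL3 and the downstream one attL2 (a fragment match), whereas a standard entry clone would normally carry attL1 and attL2, so the upstream label should be treated with caution. The protein annotation covers only part of the insert, probably because the reference protein entry used for matching represents a different isoform. RASSF5, also known as NORE1 or RAPL, is a Ras-association domain protein described as a potential tumor suppressor. It links RAP1A activation to integrin-mediated lymphocyte adhesion. Because the stop codon has been omitted, an LR Clonase reaction can transfer the ORF into destination vectors that supply their own promoter and an in-frame C-terminal tag or reporter.
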