Features (pLannotate 1.2.2; 11 found; start..end, strand, type, name):
     18..54      -  CDS            lacZα (fragment): LacZα fragment of β-galactosidase; lacZ fragment
     85..180     +  protein_bind   attL3: mutant version of attL; recombination site for the Gateway® LR reaction LR Clonase™
    300..980     +  CDS            RASSF5 (fragment): RASF5_HUMAN - Also known as NORE1, RAPL. Experimental evidence at protein level: Swiss-Prot protein existence level 1. Potential tumor suppressor. Seems to be involved in lymphocyte adhesion by linking RAP1A activation upon T-cell receptor or chemokine stimulation to integrin activation. Isoform 2 stimulates lymphocyte polarization and the patch-like distribution of ITGAL/LFA-1, resulting in an enhanced adhesion to ICAM1. Together with RAP1A may participate in regulation of microtubule growth. The association of isoform 2 with activated RAP1A is required for directional movement of endothelial
    985..1078    -  protein_bind   attL2 (fragment): mutant version of attL; recombination site for the Gateway® LR reaction LR Clonase™
   1193..1216    +  promoter       Pc promoter (fragment): intI1 (promoter lies within the coding sequence); class 1 integron promoter
   1392..1448    +  CDS            GmR (fragment): gentamycin acetyltransferase; aacC1; confers resistance to gentamycin
   1455..2246    +  CDS            SmR: aminoglycoside adenylyltransferase (Murphy, 1985); aadA; confers resistance to spectinomycin and streptomycin
   2339..2927    +  rep_origin     ori: high-copy-number ColE1/pMB1/pBR322/pUC origin of replication
   3110..3202    +  CDS            lacI (fragment): lac repressor; lacI; The lac repressor binds to the lac operator to inhibit transcription in E. coli. This inhibition can be relieved by adding lactose or isopropyl-β-D-thiogalactopyranoside (IPTG).
   3257..3284    -  terminator     rrnB T2 terminator: transcription terminator T2 from the E. coli rrnB gene
   3416..3459    +  terminator     rrnB T1 terminator: Escherichia coli rrnB; transcription terminator T1 from the E. coli rrnB gene
>Addgene plasmid #70546 | R777-E262 Hs.RASSF5-nostop | depositor full sequence | sequence record 125995 | Full Sequence
TTAACGCTAGCATGGATGTTTTCCCAGTCACGACGTTGTAAAACGACGGCCAGTCTTAAAATTCGAGCTC
GGTCCGAGGATCCGAAATAATGATTTTATTTTGACTGATAGTGACCTGTTCGTTGCAACAAATTGATAAG
CAATGCTTTTTTATAATGCCAACTTTGTACAAAAAAGTTGGCACCATGACCGTGGACAGCAGCATGAGCA
GTGGGTACTGCAGCCTGGACGAGGAACTGGAAGACTGCTTCTTCACTGCTAAGACTACCTTTTTCAGAAA
TGCGCAGAGCAAACATCTTTCAAAGAATGTCTGTAAACCTGTGGAGGAGACACAGCGCCCGCCCACACTG
CAGGAGATCAAGCAGAAGATCGACAGCTACAACACGCGAGAGAAGAACTGCCTGGGCATGAAACTGAGTG
AAGACGGCACCTACACGGGTTTCATCAAAGTGCATCTGAAACTCCGGCGGCCTGTGACGGTGCCTGCTGG
GATCCGGCCCCAGTCCATCTATGATGCCATCAAGGAGGTGAACCTGGCGGCTACCACGGACAAGCGGACA
TCCTTCTACCTGCCCCTAGATGCCATCAAGCAGCTGCACATCAGCAGCACCACCACCGTCAGTGAGGTCA
TCCAGGGGCTGCTCAAGAAGTTCATGGTTGTGGACAATCCCCAGAAGTTTGCACTTTTTAAGCGGATACA
CAAGGACGGACAAGTGCTCTTCCAGAAACTCTCCATTGCTGACCGCCCCCTCTACCTGCGCCTGCTTGCT
GGGCCTGACACGGAGGTCCTCAGCTTTGTGCTAAAGGAGAATGAAACTGGAGAGGTAGAGTGGGATGCCT
TCTCCATCCCTGAACTTCAGAACTTCCTAACAATCCTGGAAAAAGAGGAGCAGGACAAAATCCAACAAGT
GCAAAAGAAGTATGACAAGTTTAGGCAGAAACTGGAGGAGGCCTTAAGAGAATCCCAGGGCAAACCTGGG
TCAACTTTCTTGTACAAAGTTGGCATTATAGGAAAGCATTGCTTATCAATTTGTTGCAACGAACAGGTCA
CTATCAGTCAAAATAAAATCATTATTTGCATGCAAGCTTAGATCCTCTAGACCAGCCAGGACAGAAATGC
CTCGACTTCGCTGCTACCCAAGGTTGCCGGGTGACGCACACCGTGGAAACGGATGAAGGCACGAACCCAG
TGGACATAAGCCTGTTCGGTTCGTAAGCTGTAATGCAAGTAGCGTATGCGCTCACGCAACTGGTCCAGAA
CCTTGACCGAACGCAGCGGTGGTAACGGCGCAGTGGCGGTTTTCATGGCTTGTTATGACTGTTTTTTTGG
GGTACAGTCTATGCCTCGGGCATCCAAGCAGCAAGCGCGTTACGCCGTGGGTCGATGTTTGATGTTATGG
AGCAGCAACGATGTTACGCAGCAGGGCAGTCGCCCTAAAACAAAGTTAAACATTATGAGGGAAGCGGTGA
TCGCCGAAGTATCGACTCAACTATCAGAGGTAGTTGGCGTCATCGAGCGCCATCTCGAACCGACGTTGCT
GGCCGTACATTTGTACGGCTCCGCAGTGGATGGCGGCCTGAAGCCACACAGTGATATTGATTTGCTGGTT
ACGGTGACCGTAAGGCTTGATGAAACAACGCGGCGAGCTTTGATCAACGACCTTTTGGAAACTTCGGCTT
CCCCTGGAGAGAGCGAGATTCTCCGCGCTGTAGAAGTCACCATTGTTGTGCACGACGACATCATTCCGTG
GCGTTATCCAGCTAAGCGCGAACTGCAATTTGGAGAATGGCAGCGCAATGACATTCTTGCAGGTATCTTC
GAGCCAGCCACGATCGACATTGATCTGGCTATCTTGCTGACAAAAGCAAGAGAACATAGCGTTGCCTTGG
TAGGTCCAGCGGCGGAGGAACTCTTTGATCCGGTTCCTGAACAGGATCTATTTGAGGCGCTAAATGAAAC
CTTAACGCTATGGAACTCGCCGCCCGACTGGGCTGGCGATGAGCGAAATGTAGTGCTTACGTTGTCCCGC
ATTTGGTACAGCGCAGTAACCGGCAAAATCGCGCCGAAGGATGTCGCTGCCGACTGGGCAATGGAGCGCC
TGCCGGCCCAGTATCAGCCCGTCATACTTGAAGCTAGACAGGCTTATCTTGGACAAGAAGAAGATCGCTT
GGCCTCGCGCGCAGATCAGTTGGAAGAATTTGTCCACTACGTGAAAGGCGAGATCACCAAGGTAGTCGGC
AAATAACCCTCGAGCCACCCATGACCAAAATCCCTTAACGTGAGTTACGCGTCGTTCCACTGAGCGTCAG
ACCCCGTAGAAAAGATCAAAGGATCTTCTTGAGATCCTTTTTTTCTGCGCGTAATCTGCTGCTTGCAAAC
AAAAAAACCACCGCTACCAGCGGTGGTTTGTTTGCCGGATCAAGAGCTACCAACTCTTTTTCCGAAGGTA
ACTGGCTTCAGCAGAGCGCAGATACCAAATACTGTCCTTCTAGTGTAGCCGTAGTTAGGCCACCACTTCA
AGAACTCTGTAGCACCGCCTACATACCTCGCTCTGCTAATCCTGTTACCAGTGGCTGCTGCCAGTGGCGA
TAAGTCGTGTCTTACCGGGTTGGACTCAAGACGATAGTTACCGGATAAGGCGCAGCGGTCGGGCTGAACG
GGGGGTTCGTGCACACAGCCCAGCTTGGAGCGAACGACCTACACCGAACTGAGATACCTACAGCGTGAGC
ATTGAGAAAGCGCCACGCTTCCCGAAGGGAGAAAGGCGGACAGGTATCCGGTAAGCGGCAGGGTCGGAAC
AGGAGAGCGCACGAGGGAGCTTCCAGGGGGAAACGCCTGGTATCTTTATAGTCCTGTCGGGTTTCGCCAC
CTCTGACTTGAGCGTCGATTTTTGTGATGCTCGTCAGGGGGGCGGAGCCTATGGAAAAACGCCAGCAACG
CGGCCTTTTTACGGTTCCTGGCCTTTTGCTGGCCTTTTGCTCACATGTTCTTTCCTGCGTTATCCCCTGA
TTCTGTGGATAACCGTATTACCGCCTTTGAGTGAGCTGATACCGCTCGCCGCAGCCGAACGACCGAGCGC
AGCGAGTCAGTGAGCGAGGAAGCGGAAGAGCGCCCAATACGCAAACCGCCTCTCCCCGCGCGTTGGCCGA
TTCATTAATGCAGCTGGCACGACAGGTTTCCCGACTGGAAAGCGGGCAGTGAGCGCAACGCAATTAATAC
GCGTACCGCTAGCCAGGAAGAGTTTGTAGAAACGCAAAAAGGCCATCCGTCAGGATGGCCTTCTGCTTAG
TTTGATGCCTGGCAGTTTATGGCGGGCGTCCTGCCCGCCACCCTCCGGGCCGTTGCTTCACAACGTTCAA
ATCCGCTCCCGGCGGATTTGTCCTACTCAGGAGAGCGTTCACCGACAAACAACAGATAAAACGAAAGGCC
CAGTCTTCCGACTGAGCCTTTCGTTTTATTTGATGCCTGGCAGTTCCCTACTCTCGCG
