>Addgene plasmid #70546 | R777-E262 Hs.RASSF5-nostop | addgene partial sequence | sequence record 130562 | pCR8_R1 5'-cgaaccgaacaggcttatgt-3'
CGGTGTGCGTCACCCGGCAACCTTGGGTAGCAGCGAAGTCGAGGCATTTCTGTCCTGGCTGGTCTAGAGG
ATCTAAGCTTGCATGCAAATAATGATTTTATTTTGACTGATAGTGACCTGTTCGTTGCAACAAATTGATA
AGCAATGCTTTCCTATAATGCCAACTTTGTACAAGAAAGTTGACCCAGGTTTGCCCTGGGATTCTCTTAA
GGCCTCCTCCAGTTTCTGCCTAAACTTGTCATACTTCTTTTGCACTTGTTGGATTTTGTCCTGCTCCTCT
TTTTCCAGGATTGTTAGGAAGTTCTGAAGTTCAGGGATGGAGAAGGCATCCCACTCTACCTCTCCAGTTT
CATTCTCCTTTAGCACAAAGCTGAGGACCTCCGTGTCAGGCCCAGCAAGCAGGCGCAGGTAGAGGGGGCG
GTCAGCAATGGAGAGTTTCTGGAAGAGCACTTGTCCGTCCTTGTGTATCCGCTTAAAAAGTGCAAACTTC
TGGGGATTGTCCACAACCATGAACTTCTTGAGCAGCCCCTGGATGACCTCACTGACGGTGGTGGTGCTGC
TGATGTGCAGCTGCTTGATGGCATCTAGGGGCAGGTAGAAGGATGTCCGCTTGTCCGTGGTAGCCGCCAG
GTTCACCTCCTTGATGGCATCATAGATGGACTGGGGCCGGATCCCAGCAGGCACCGTCACAGGCCGCCGG
AGTTTCAGATGCACTTTGATGAAACCCGTGTAGGTGCCGTCTTCACTCAGTTTCATGCCCAGGCAGTTCT
TCTCTCGCGTGTTGTAGCTGTCGATCTTCTGCTTGATCTCCTGCAGTGTGGGCGGGCGCTGTGTCTCCTC
CACAGGTTTACAGACATTCTTTGAAAGATGTTTGCTCTGCGCATTTCTGAAAAA
